Addgene plasmid #39110: ELAC1
Purpose: Bacterial expression for structure determination; may not be full ORF
Depositing lab: Nicola Burgess-Brown. Depositing organization: University of Oxford.
Backbone
  Vector backbone: pNIC-CTHF
  Backbone manufacturer: SGC
  Vector type: Bacterial Expression
Growth in bacteria
  Bacterial resistance: Kanamycin, 50 μg/mL
  Growth temperature: 37°C
  Growth strain: Mach1
  Copy number: Low Copy
Gene/Insert
  Gene/Insert name: ELAC1 (alt name: elaC homolog 1)
  Species: H. sapiens (human)
  Insert size (bp): 1177
  Entrez Gene: Elac1 (a.k.a. 2610018O07Rik, 8430417G19Rik)
  Cloning method: Ligation Independent Cloning
  Sequencing primers: 5′ T7; 3′ T7-term
Terms and licenses: Academic/Nonprofit Terms; Industry Terms: Not Available to Industry
How to cite: ELAC1 was a gift from Nicola Burgess-Brown (Addgene plasmid # 39110 ; http://n2t.net/addgene:39110 ; RRID:Addgene_39110)
