[The description below was written by a language model from this plasmid's Addgene catalogue record.]
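Description:
ELAC1 is a bacterial expression plasmid built on the pNIC-CTHF backbone from the SGC, carrying a human ELAC1 (elaC homolog 1) insert of about 1.2 kb. It was made to produce recombinant protein in bacteria for structure determination. The record cautions that the insert may not be the full open reading frame, which is common for structural-genomics constructs where domain boundaries are trimmed to improve expression or crystallisation. The exact residue boundaries are not given. The insert was introduced by ligation-independent cloning, an annealing-based method that needs no restriction digestion or ligase and suits parallel, high-throughput construct production.

The plasmid is selected with kanamycin, is listed as low copy, and is propagated in the Mach1 cloning strain. No feature table is provided, so the promoter, origin of replication and any fusion tags are not explicitly documented. The listed sequencing primers, T7 forward and T7 terminator, indicate that the insert sits between T7 promoter and terminator sequences. That arrangement would imply T7 RNA polymerase-driven expression in a suitable expression host rather than in the propagation strain. The backbone name suggests a C-terminal tag arrangement, but the record does not describe the tag or any protease cleavage site, so these should be confirmed from the vector documentation or the full sequence.

One inconsistency is worth noting: the insert species is given as human, whereas the linked Entrez Gene entry uses mouse-style nomenclature and aliases, so the database link may point to the mouse orthologue. The construct is typically used for overexpression and purification of ELAC1 protein for crystallographic or other biophysical studies.
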