>Addgene plasmid #39110 | ELAC1 | depositor partial sequence | sequence record 49167 | ELAC1 sequence 1177 bps
CTTAAGAAGGAGATATACTATGGATGTGACATTCCTGGGGACGGGTGCAGCATACCCATCTCCAACCCGG
GGTGCCTCTGCTGTGGTCCTTCGGTGTGAAGGCGAGTGCTGGCTCTTTGACTGTGGGGAGGGAACACAGA
CACAGCTTATGAAAAGCCAACTTAAAGCAGGGAGAATTACCAAGATCTTCATCACACACCTTCATGGAGA
CCATTTCTTTGGCCTTCCTGGGCTCCTCTGCACAATCAGCCTGCAGAGTGGCTCCATGGTGTCCAAACAG
CCTATTGAAATCTATGGCCCTGTAGGGCTTCGGGACTTTATCTGGCGAACCATGGAACTCTCTCACACGG
AGCTGGTCTTCCATTATGTGGTTCATGAACTGGTTCCTACAGCAGATCAATGTCCTGCAGAAGAACTAAA
AGAATTTGCGCATGTGAATAGAGCAGACAGTCCTCCCAAAGAGGAACAAGGAAGAACTATCCTGTTAGAC
TCAGAAGAAAACTCATACCTTCTGTTTGATGATGAACAATTTGTTGTAAAAGCATTTCGCCTCTTTCACA
GAATTCCCTCATTTGGGTTTTCAGTCGTGGAAAAGAAACGCCCAGGTAAACTCAATGCACAGAAACTTAA
AGACCTTGGTGTTCCACCAGGTCCTGCCTATGGGAAGCTGAAAAATGGAATTTCTGTTGTTCTGGAAAAT
GGGGTTACAATTTCTCCCCAAGATGTCTTAAAAAAGCCTATTGTTGGAAGAAAAATCTGCATATTGGGTG
ACTGCTCTGGGGTTGTGGGTGATGGAGGAGTAAAACTGTGCTTTGAAGCAGACCTGTTGATCCACGAAGC
AACCCTGGATGATGCCCAGATGGACAAAGCAAAGGAGCATGGCCACAGCACACCACAGATGGCAGCAACA
TTTGCAAAGTTGTGCCGTGCAAAGAGGCTGGTTCTGACTCACTTCAGTCAGAGGTACAAACCAGTTGCCT
TGGCCAGAGAAGGAGAAACAGATGGCATTGCAGAACTAAAAAAGCAAGCTGAATCAGTGTTAGATCTCCA
AGAAGTGACTCTAGCAGAAGATTTTATGGTGATAAGCATTCCAATCAAGAAAGCAGAGAACCTCTACTTC
CAATCGCACCATCATCACCACCATGATTACAAGGATGACGACGATAAGTGAGGATCC
