>Addgene plasmid #39110 | ELAC1 | addgene partial sequence | sequence record 66196 | T7term 5'-GCTAGTTATTGCTCAGCGG-3'
CTTTCGGGCTTTGTTAGCAGCCGGATCTCAGTGGTGGTGGTGGTGGTGCTCGAGTGCGGCCGCAAGCTTG
TCGACGGAGCTCGAATTCGGATCCTCACTTATCGTCGTCATCCTTGTAATCATGGTGGTGATGATGGTGC
GATTGGAAGTAGAGGTTCTCTGCTTTCTTGATTGGAATGCTTATCACCATAAAATCTTCTGCTAGAGTCA
CTTCTTGGAGATCTAACACTGATTCAGCTTGCTTTTTTAGTTCTGCAATGCCATCTGTTTCTCCTTCTCT
GGCCAAGGCAACTGGTTTGTACCTCTGACTGAAGTGAGTCAGAACCAGCCTCTTTGCACGGCACAACTTT
GCAAATGTTGCTGCCATCTGTGGTGTGCTGTGGCCATGCTCCTTTGCTTTGTCCATCTGGGCATCATCCA
GGGTTGCTTCGTGGATCAACAGGTCTGCTTCAAAGCACAGTTTTACTCCTCCATCACCCACAACCCCAGA
GCAGTCACCCAATATGCAGATTTTTCTTCCAACAATAGGCTTTTTTAAGACATCTTGGGGAGAAATTGTA
ACCCCATTTTCCAGAACAACAGAAATTCCATTTTTCAGCTTCCCATAGGCAGGACCTGGTGGAACACCAA
GGTCTTTAAGTTTCTGTGCATTGAGTTTACCTGGGCGTTTCTTTTCCACGACTGAAAACCCAAATGAGGG
AATTCTGTGAAAGAGGCGAAATGCTTTTACAACAAATTGTTCATCATCAAACAGAAGGTATGAGTTTTCT
TCTGAGTCTAACAGGATAGTTCTTCCTTGTTCCTCTTTGGGAGGACTGTCTGCTCTATTCACATGCGCAA
ATTCTTTTAGTTCTTCTGCAGGACATTGATCTGCTGTAGGAACCAGTTCATGAACCACATAATGGAAGAC
CAGCTCCGTGTGAGAGAGTTCCATGGTTCGCCAGATAAAGTCCCGAAGCCCTACAGGGCCATAGATTTCA
ATAGGCTGTTTGGACACCATGGAGCCACTCTGCAGGCTGATTGTGCA
